>Addgene plasmid #29468 | psiCHECK2-E2F1 3'UTR | addgene partial sequence | sequence record 34857 | 29468 with psiCHECK2-R (5' CGAGGTCCGAAGACTCATTT 3')
TGTAATGAAAATAAAGATATTTTATTGCGGCCAGCGGCCGCACAACAAAAACCTTTACTGGATCTGCTTT
TGAGTTAGGACCAAAACAGCGAGGAAGCTGACCTTTCTTCGAGTTATGAGGCTCAAATCAAATCGGGCAC
GGACAGGGAGAAGGGAAGTGGAGAATGGGCATTTCCCCAGCAACCTTGGCCTCTCCCGCCCCGAAATGTT
CCCAACAGAGTCCCAAAACCCGGCCCAAACGTCATCAAAATATTTATTAAAACCAAAGCAGGAGGGAACA
GAGCTGTTAGGAAGCAAATCAAAGTGCAGATTGGAGGGTGGGGCAGAGCAGTGGGGAGGCAGGCGCTTCA
GACACTGCAGGAGGGACCACAGGGTCTGGGCTGGGGGAGGCCTTCACCACCCCTCCTGCCCACATCAGTG
AAGGTCCCCCACTCACCTCTCCCATCTCATATCCATCCTGGGGGGCAGCTGGGGCCCTGAACTGGCCCCC
TGGAGAGGGCCCACCCCACCATCTGACCACCCATGGCTGTCAGTCAGTCTGTCTCCCTCCCTCACTTTCC
CAATAAATAAATCACCCAGGCCTCAGTTCCTTCAGTATGGGGCAGAAGAACAGCTCAGGGACCCCTGCCC
TTGCTCAAGGGTAGAGGGAGTTGGGGTATCAACCCCACACCCCTCCTCCCCTTTGCTGATTCCCCAGGCT
CACCAAAGAGGCCTCGATAAATAAATAACGCTCCATTAAAGCTTCAATCAGAAAAAACCTTTAAGACAGA
AGTGCTCTCACCGTCCTACACGCCCAGCCAGCCAAAGCCTCCCCACCTGGCCTGGTCAGAGCACCAGATT
CTGGGAGCAGGCACTGCCCTGGGCCTTGTGGGACCCCCAGAGCAAA
