[The description below was written by a language model from this plasmid's Addgene catalogue record.]
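Description:
psiCHECK2-E2F1 3'UTR is a mammalian expression reporter plasmid built on the commercial psiCHECK2 backbone (about 6.3 kb without insert). It carries the 3' untranslated region of human E2F1, an insert of roughly 1.27 kb placed between XhoI and NotI sites, both of which were preserved during cloning. The plasmid is maintained in E. coli at high copy number under ampicillin selection. No feature table accompanies the record, so the promoters, origin of replication and other backbone elements are not itemised there.

As a standard part, psiCHECK2 is a dual-luciferase vector. Its XhoI/NotI cloning region lies immediately downstream of the Renilla luciferase coding sequence, so an inserted sequence becomes the 3'UTR of the Renilla transcript. A firefly luciferase gene, expressed from an independent cassette on the same plasmid, serves as an internal normalisation control. Anything that acts on the cloned UTR to destabilise the mRNA or repress its translation, such as a microRNA binding to a recognition element, lowers the Renilla signal relative to the firefly signal. This gives a ratio that corrects for differences in transfection efficiency.

The associated publication concerns miR-24 and its inhibition of cell proliferation through the targeting of E2F2, MYC and other cell-cycle genes via "seedless" 3'UTR recognition elements. In that context, this construct is suited to testing whether the E2F1 3'UTR confers microRNA-dependent regulation in transfected mammalian cells. The record itself does not state the outcome of such assays or which specific sites within the UTR are relevant.
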