Addgene plasmid #29468: psiCHECK2-E2F1 3'UTR
Depositing lab: Judy Lieberman. Depositing organization: Boston Children's Hospital. Publication: miR-24 Inhibits cell proliferation by targeting E2F2, MYC, and other cell-cycle genes via binding to "seedless" 3'UTR microRNA recognition elements. Lal A, Navarro F, Maher CA, Maliszewski LE, Yan N, O'Day E, Chowdhury D, Dykxhoorn DM, Tsai P, Hofmann O, Becker KG, Gorospe M, Hide W, Lieberman J. Mol Cell. 2009 Sep 11. 35(5):610-25. 10.1016/j.molcel.2009.08.020 PubMed 19748357.
Backbone
  Vector backbone: psiCHECK2 (Promega)
  Backbone size w/o insert (bp): 6273
  Vector type: Mammalian Expression
Growth in bacteria
  Bacterial resistance: Ampicillin, 100 μg/mL
  Growth temperature: 37°C
  Growth strain: DH5alpha
  Copy number: High Copy
Gene/Insert
  Gene/Insert name: E2F1 3'UTR
  Species: H. sapiens (human)
  Insert size (bp): 1268
  Entrez Gene: E2F1 (a.k.a. E2F-1, RBAP1, RBBP3, RBP3)
  Cloning method: Restriction Enzyme; 5′ cloning site Xho1 (not destroyed); 3′ cloning site Not1 (not destroyed)
  Sequencing primers: 5′ GTCCGCAACTACAACGCCTACCTT; 3′ AATGAGAGTGTTTCGTTCCTTCC
Terms and licenses: Academic/Nonprofit Terms; Industry Terms: Not Available to Industry
How to cite: psiCHECK2-E2F1 3'UTR was a gift from Judy Lieberman (Addgene plasmid # 29468 ; http://n2t.net/addgene:29468 ; RRID:Addgene_29468)
